>Addgene plasmid #110235 | pAW8_6XFLAG | addgene full sequence | sequence record 242376 | Addgene NGS Result
CAAAAAGTTAGGTGTAACAGAAAATCATGAAACTATGATTTCTAATTTATATATTGGAGGATTTTCTCTA
AAAAAAAAAATACAACAAATAAAAAACACTCAATGACCTGACCATTTGATGGAGTTTAAGTCAATACCTT
CTTGAACCATTTCCCATAATGGTGAAAGTTCCCTCAAGAATTTTACTCTGTCAGAAACGGCCTTAACGAC
GTAGTCGATCCGGACGATGGCCAACCTTCCAATTCATTAAATCGAGTCCTCCATCAGATGATTTACAAGG
TTTTGCATAGAATCCCTAAGTAAGAGAAGTTGTTAGTGATTTCTTCAAGTTTACTAAAATTTACATACAA
ATGGATGATCTCTTCTCCATTGTTTCCTTTCTTCTTGCAAACGCGTTTTACAAAGAGATGACATGCTATT
TTCTGATTATTTTTTTCTATAGTTTTCTATTTTGTACGTCCTTGGGAGTCCGAAATGTAAAATCGGGGTA
TGGTTAGTAGCGGCAGCGTTCATTATGGTATATAAAAGATAAAAAGTAGGGGCAAGCGAGACAGAATGGG
ATACAAGGGCATCGTCTATAATTATAGCTAAAAATTGTATTTTAATTTGTATTTTTTGTAATTTTATTTC
TCATTGTTTTACTTAAAATGAATGCGAATTAGAGAAAACTTCAACGAAATGTCAAAATAAGCTCAGCAAA
ATATACAATTTTAGGGAAAGCGATCAGCAACTTATTCTCCGTTGTAGATTCTTTTTCTTCATAAATTCCA
ACAATGTAACTGCCAATTGATTTTTCTCTAGATGCTAATAAATTGAAACTAATGAATATAATAACACAGG
TTTTGATAAATTGTAAACTCTTACTCAAAAAAAGAATGTTAAAACTAATTTAACCTTTTTATAAAGGCTC
ATGGCGTTAAAGAGGATAGTAAAAATTCTACAATTTTTTAATTTAATGTCACAATTGTCTTGCGAATATA
ATTCTATTAATTTTCGCTAACTGCTGTTTTAGTACTATTACTTTCAATATGCCTTATATGCAACTTTAAT
TCATGAAGAATGCAATATTTTTGCAATCTTTCTTGTACTGAGCGCTTTTTATCATTTAGTACTCATTATT
TAATTTTTCAGTAAAGGGCAATAAATAAATTTGTAGAAGATGCAATGTAATCTCCTCTATCCTTTTGCTC
ATATGTTTATGAGTATACCTAGTCTAGAAAGGCTTGTATTTAAAATATTATTCAATAAAAATTCACAATT
TTTACGACATGTGCTACCATTCACTTAACTTCCTGATTATAAAATTGGTTCGTTTATACTAATTACTTAA
GTACCTTTAACTAAACAAAATGCCTATATATATATTAATTTACAATGAGTGTCAGATAAGTCACTATGTC
CGAGTGGTTAAGGAGTTAGACTCGCCATCGATGGTATGGTGCACTCTCAGTACAATCTGCTCTGATGCCG
CATAGTTAAGCCAGCCCCGACACCCGCCAACACCCGCTGACGCGCCCTGACGGGCTTGTCTGCTCCCGGC
ATCCGCTTACAGACAAGCTGTGACCGTCTCCGGGAGCTGCATGTGTCAGAGGTTTTCACCGTCATCACCG
AAACGCGCGAGACGAAAGGGCCTCGTGATACGCCTATTTTTATAGGTTAATGTCATGATAATAATGGTTT
CTTAGACGTCAGGTGGCACTTTTCGGGGAAATGTGCGCGGAACCCCTATTTGTTTATTTTTCTAAATACA
TTCAAATATGTATCCGCTCATGAGACAATAACCCTGATAAATGCTTCAATAATATTGAAAAAGGAAGAGT
ATGAGTATTCAACATTTCCGTGTCGCCCTTATTCCCTTTTTTGCGGCATTTTGCCTTCCTGTTTTTGCTC
ACCCAGAAACGCTGGTGAAAGTAAAAGATGCTGAAGATCAGTTGGGTGCACGAGTGGGTTACATCGAACT
GGATCTCAACAGCGGTAAGATCCTTGAGAGTTTTCGCCCCGAAGAACGTTTTCCAATGATGAGCACTTTT
AAAGTTCTGCTATGTGGCGCGGTATTATCCCGTATTGACGCCGGGCAAGAGCAACTCGGTCGCCGCATAC
ACTATTCTCAGAATGACTTGGTTGAGTACTCACCAGTCACAGAAAAGCATCTTACGGATGGCATGACAGT
AAGAGAATTATGCAGTGCTGCCATAACCATGAGTGATAACACTGCGGCCAACTTACTTCTGACAACGATC
GGAGGACCGAAGGAGCTAACCGCTTTTTTGCACAACATGGGGGATCATGTAACTCGCCTTGATCGTTGGG
AACCGGAGCTGAATGAAGCCATACCAAACGACGAGCGTGACACCACGATGCCTGTAGCAATGGCAACAAC
GTTGCGCAAACTATTAACTGGCGAACTACTTACTCTAGCTTCCCGGCAACAATTAATAGACTGGATGGAG
GCGGATAAAGTTGCAGGACCACTTCTGCGCTCGGCCCTTCCGGCTGGCTGGTTTATTGCTGATAAATCTG
GAGCCGGTGAGCGTGGGTCTCGCGGTATCATTGCAGCACTGGGGCCAGATGGTAAGCCCTCCCGTATCGT
AGTTATCTACACGACGGGGAGTCAGGCAACTATGGATGAACGAAATAGACAGATCGCTGAGATAGGTGCC
TCACTGATTAAGCATTGGTAACTGTCAGACCAAGTTTACTCATATATACTTTAGATTGATTTAAAACTTC
ATTTTTAATTTAAAAGGATCTAGGTGAAGATCCTTTTTGATAATCTCATGACCAAAATCCCTTAACGTGA
GTTTTCGTTCCACTGAGCGTCAGACCCCGTAGAAAAGATCAAAGGATCTTCTTGAGATCCTTTTTTTCTG
CGCGTAATCTGCTGCTTGCAAACAAAAAAACCACCGCTACCAGCGGTGGTTTGTTTGCCGGATCAAGAGC
TACCAACTCTTTTTCCGAAGGTAACTGGCTTCAGCAGAGCGCAGATACCAAATACTGTTCTTCTAGTGTA
GCCGTAGTTAGGCCACCACTTCAAGAACTCTGTAGCACCGCCTACATACCTCGCTCTGCTAATCCTGTTA
CCAGTGGCTGCTGCCAGTGGCGATAAGTCGTGTCTTACCGGGTTGGACTCAAGACGATAGTTACCGGATA
AGGCGCAGCGGTCGGGCTGAACGGGGGGTTCGTGCACACAGCCCAGCTTGGAGCGAACGACCTACACCGA
ACTGAGATACCTACAGCGTGAGCTATGAGAAAGCGCCACGCTTCCCGAAGGGAGAAAGGCGGACAGGTAT
CCGGTAAGCGGCAGGGTCGGAACAGGAGAGCGCACGAGGGAGCTTCCAGGGGGAAACGCCTGGTATCTTT
ATAGTCCTGTCGGGTTTCGCCACCTCTGACTTGAGCGTCGATTTTTGTGATGCTCGTCAGGGGGGCGGAG
CCTATGGAAAAACGCCAGCAACGCGGCCTTTTTACGGTTCCTGGCCTTTTGCTGGCCTTTTGCTCACATG
TTCTTTCCTGCGTTATCCCCTGATTCTGTGGATAACCGTATTACCGCCTTTGAGTGAGCTGATACCGCTC
GCCGCAGCCGAACGACCGAGCGCAGCGAGTCAGTGAGCGAGGAAGCGGAAGAGCGCCCAATACGCAAACC
GCCTCTCCCCGCGCGTTGGCCGATTCATTAATGCAGCTGGCACGACAGGTTTCCCGACTGGAAAGCGGGC
AGTGAGCGCAACGCAATTAATGTGAGTTAGCTCACTCATTAGGCACCCCAGGCTTTACACTTTATGCTTC
CGGCTCGTATGTTGTGTGGAATTGTGAGCGGATAACAATTTCACACAGGAAACAGCTATGACCATGATTA
CGCCAAGCTTGCATGGCGGCCGCATAACTTCGTATAGCATACATTATACGAAGTTATGCATGCTCACTAG
TGACTACAAGGACGACGATGACAAGTCTAGTGACTACAAGGACGACGATGACAAGTCTAGTGACTACAAG
GACGACGATGACAAGTCTAGTGACTACAAGGACGACGATGACAAGTCTAGTGACTACAAGGACGACGATG
ACAAGTCTAGTGACTACAAGGACGACGATGACAAGTCTAGATGAGGCGCGCCACTTCTAAATAAGCGAAT
TTCTTATGATTTATGATTTTTATTATTAAATAAGTTATAAAAAAAATAAGTGTATACAAATTTTAAAGTG
ACTCTTAGGTTTTAAAACGAAAATTCTTATTCTTGAGTAACTCTTTCCTGTAGGTCAGGTTGCTTTCTCA
GGTATAGTATGAGGTCGCTCTTATTGACCACACCTCTACCGGCAGATCCGCTAGGGATAACAGGGTAATA
TAGATCTGTTTAGCTTGCCTCGTCCCCGCCGGGTCACCCGGCCAGCGACATGGAGGCCCAGAATACCCTC
CTTGACAGTCTTGACGTGCGCAGCTCAGGGGCATGATGTGACTGTCGCCCGTACATTTAGCCCATACATC
CCCATGTATAATCATTTGCATCCATACATTTTGATGGCCGCACGGCGCGAAGCAAAAATTACGGCTCCTC
GCTGCAGACCTGCGAGCAGGGAAACGCTCCCCTCACAGACGCGTTGAATTGTCCCCACGCCGCGCCCCTG
TAGAGAAATATAAAAGGTTAGGATTTGCCACTGAGGTTCTTCTTTCATATACTTCCTTTTAAAATCTTGC
TAGGATACAGTTCTCACATCACATCCGAACATAAACAACCATGGGTAAGGAAAAGACTCACGTTTCGAGG
CCGCGATTAAATTCCAACATGGATGCTGATTTATATGGGTATAAATGGGCTCGCGATAATGTCGGGCAAT
CAGGTGCGACAATCTATCGATTGTATGGGAAGCCCGATGCGCCAGAGTTGTTTCTGAAACATGGCAAAGG
TAGCGTTGCCAATGATGTTACAGATGAGATGGTCAGACTAAACTGGCTGACGGAATTTATGCCTCTTCCG
ACCATCAAGCATTTTATCCGTACTCCTGATGATGCATGGTTACTCACCACTGCGATCCCCGGCAAAACAG
CATTCCAGGTATTAGAAGAATATCCTGATTCAGGTGAAAATATTGTTGATGCGCTGGCAGTGTTCCTGCG
CCGGTTGCATTCGATTCCTGTTTGTAATTGTCCTTTTAACAGCGATCGCGTATTTCGTCTCGCTCAGGCG
CAATCACGAATGAATAACGGTTTGGTTGATGCGAGTGATTTTGATGACGAGCGTAATGGCTGGCCTGTTG
AACAAGTCTGGAAAGAAATGCATAAGCTTTTGCCATTCTCACCGGATTCAGTCGTCACTCATGGTGATTT
CTCACTTGATAACCTTATTTTTGACGAGGGGAAATTAATAGGTTGTATTGATGTTGGACGAGTCGGAATC
GCAGACCGATACCAGGATCTTGCCATCCTATGGAACTGCCTCGGTGAGTTTTCTCCTTCATTACAGAAAC
GGCTTTTTCAAAAATATGGTATTGATAATCCTGATATGAATAAATTGCAGTTTCATTTGATGCTCGATGA
GTTTTTCTAATCAGTACTGACAATAAAAAGATTCTTGTTTTCAAGAACTTGTCATTTGTATAGTTTTTTT
ATATTGTAGTTGTTCTATTTTAATCAAATGTTAGCGTGATTTATATTTTTTTTCGCCTCGACATCATCTG
CCCAGATGCGAAGTTAAGTGCGCAGAAAGTAATATCATGCGTCAATCGTATGTGAATGCTGGTCGCTATA
CTGCTGTCGATTCGATACTAACGCCGCCATCCAGTCGACGAACTAGTATAACTTCGTATATGGTATTATA
TACGAAGTTATGCGGCCGCGCGAATTCACTGGCCGTCGTTTTACAACGTCGTGACTGGGAAAACCCTGGC
GTTACCCAACTTAATCGCCTTGCAGCACATCCCCCTTTCGCCAGCTGGCGTAATAGCGAAGAGGCCCGCA
CCGATCGCCCTTCCCAACAGTTGCGCAGCCTGAATGGCGAATGGCGCCTGATGCGGTATTTTCTCCTTAC
GCATCTGTGCGGTATTTCACACCGCATACCATCGTCCGGATCAATGAAGTAGATGAGTTTACTACCTGTA
TATACTTTTTTTTTTGTCAAAGTCACTTTTATGGCATTTCCATGTTGAAGGATTAGCCACAGCACTAAAT
TTTCAGCGTATGATTGCTTTTAAATATTTAATTTTCATCGTTTTTTAATTAATATTCAAAACGATTTAAT
GCCTTCTACATCTGAAGTCAAGCTCATAGACTCGGGTTGGGTAGCTAAAACTACATCTAACACGAAGGGG
TATAGCCTTCTTAAAGTATACTCATGTATAAACGTTTTGGGTTCATATTTTTGGGCCACGTGGTTTATAA
AAATTCTTAACTACACCACTCGGTATCCCGCACCCGTCTACGTTTCTACGATTTCGAGCTAATATTGAGT
AAAGTGATTAGCAAAAAAAATAAAAGTACTCGTTGTCGGAGATCAAGAATTTTTCTATTATCTCATCTAA
ACCACTTTCTAAAAGCGAAAAACAAAATCGTAATATGCAGCTTGAATGGGCTTCCATAGTTTGAAAGAAA
AACCCTAGCAGTACTGGCAAGGGAGACATTCCTTTTACCTGGCTAATCGCCATCTTCCAGCAGGCGCACC
ATTGCCCCTGTTTCACTATCCAGGTTACGGATATAGTTCATGACAATATTTACATTGGTCCAGCCACCAG
CTTGCATGATCTCCGGTATTGAAACTCCAGCGCGGGCCATATCTCGCGCGGCTCCGACACGGGCACTGTG
TCCAGACCAGGCCAGGTATCTCTGACCAGAGTCATCCTTAGCGCCGTAAATCAATCGATGAGTTGCTTCA
AAAATCCCTTCCAGGGCGCGAGTTGATAGCTGGCTGGTGGCAGATGGCGCGGCAACACCATTTTTTCTGA
CCCGGCAAAACAGGTAGTTATTCGGATCATCAGCTACACCAGAGACGGAAATCCATCGCTCGACCAGTTT
AGTTACCCCCAGGCTAAGTGCCTTCTCTACACCTGCGGTGCTAACCAGCGTTTTCGTTCTGCCAATATGG
ATTAACATTCTCCCACCGTCAGTACGTGAGATATCTTTAACCCTGATCCTGGCAATTTCGGCTATACGTA
ACAGGGTGTTATAAGCAATCCCCAGAAATGCCAGATTACGTATATCCTGGCAGCGATCGCTATTTTCCAT
GAGTGAACGAACCTGGTCGAAATCAGTGCGTTCGAACGCTAGAGCCTGTTTTGCACGTTCACCGGCATCA
ACGTTTTCTTTTCGGATCCGCCGCATAACCAGTGAAACAGCATTGCTGTCACTTGGTCGTGGCAGCCCGG
ACCGACGATGAAGCATGTTTAGCTGGCCCAAATGTTGCTGGATAGTTTTTACTGCCAGACCGCGCGCCTG
AAGATATAGAAGATAATCGCGAACATCTTCAGGTTCTGCGGGAAACCATTTCCGGTTATTCAACTTGCAC
CATGCCGCCCACGACCGGCAAACGGACAGAAGCATTTTCCAGGTATGCTCAGAAAACGCCTGGCGATCCC
TGAACATGTCCATCAGGTTCTTGCGAACCTCATCACTCGTTGCATCGACCGGTAACTTTTAGATTAACAT
TTGTTTAAATATGAAATTAGGCAATGTAACATACTGCAGGCAAATTTTGGTGTACGGTAAGTAAATTGGA
CATATGATTTAACAAAGCGACTATAAGTCAGAAAGTGAGAATGAGATTGAAATAATTAATTCAACTTATT
CAATTGATGATATGCCAGGATTCCTCTTCCTTTATCTTCAATGTTTCGATTAACAGGTCCATTATCCGGT
TTTTAGTTTCGCTGCACATTGCCGAATGACAATCGGATTCCTTTAAGCTTTGCTTTTGCCCTGTTTTCTC
TCCCCAGTAATCGTTGGGTGACTGAACCATCCAGTAGCCGAGAGTTACGTTTTTCCTGATTTAATAAATA
TCCATATCTATTTGTCTCGTGGTGTTTTACAGCAACTAACCGAAATTACTATTTTGCATCATCCAACCAT
AAAGAGACAACAATAATTCTAGAAAACATATAACAAGTGTTTTTTTCTATTTACGTCTCATACGCAAAGT
CCACTTTACCATGTTTTGGAAACTTGTACCCAACCATTCATTTTTCGATTTTGTAATGAGGCTCTTTTCT
TCTAACAATCATTGAGGTCATTATCATGTGTCCTCACCTATTGTTTAAATTGAGGCTTGCGCTATTCCCA
AAATTGTGGGTATTATTTTCATATATCAGTATCTGCAATTTCGGTTCAACTCCGGAAGCTCGGTACCCAA
CTGTGGGAATACTCAGGTATCGTAAGATGCAAGAGTTCGAATCTCTTAGCAACCATTATTTTTTTTCTCT
CAACATAACGAGAACACACAGGGGCGCTATCGCACAGAATCAAATTCGATGACTGGAAATTTTTTGTTAA
TTTCAGAGGTCGCCTGACGCATATACCTTTTTCAACTGAAAAATTGGGAGAAAAAGGAAAGGTGAGAGCG
CCGGAACCGGCTTTTCATATAGAATAGAGAAGCGTTCATGACTAAATGCTTGCATCACAATACTTGAAGT
TGACAATATTATTTAAGGACCTATTGTTTTTTCCAATAGGTGGTTAGCAATCGTCTTACTTTCTAACTTT
TCTTACCTTTTACATTTCAGCAATATATATATATATATATATATATATTTCAAGGATATACCATTGTAAT
GTCTGCCCCTAAGAAGATCGTCGTTTTGCCAGGTGACCACGTTGGTCAAGAAATCACAGCCGAAGCCATT
AAGGTTCTTAAAGCTATTTCTGATGTTCGTTCCAATGTCAAGTTCGATTTCGAAAATCATTTAATTGGTG
GTGCTGCTATCGATGCTACAGGTGTTCCACTTCCAGATGAGGCGCTGGAAGCCTCCAAGAAGGCTGATGC
CGTTTTGTTAGGTGCTGTGGGTGGTCCTAAATGGGGTACCGGTAGTGTTAGACCTGAACAAGGTTTACTA
AAAATCCGTAAAGAACTTCAATTGTACGCCAACTTAAGACCATGTAACTTTGCATCCGACTCTCTTTTAG
ACTTATCTCCAATCAAGCCACAATTTGCTAAAGGTACTGACTTCGTTGTTGTTAGAGAATTAGTGGGAGG
TATTTACTTTGGTAAGAGAAAGGAAGACGATGGTGATGGTGTCGCTTGGGATAGTGAACAATACACCGTT
CCAGAAGTGCAAAGAATCACAAGAATGGCCGCTTTCATGGCCCTACAACATGAGCCACCATTGCCTATTT
GGTCCTTGGATAAAGCTAATGTTTTGGCCTCTTCAAGATTATGGAGAAAAACTGTGGAGGAAACCATCAA
GAACGAATTTCCTACATTGAAAGTTCAACATCAATTGATTGATTCTGCCGCCATGATCCTAGTTAAGAAC
CCAACCCACCTAAATGGTATTATAATCACCAGCAACATGTTTGGTGATATCATCTCCGATGAAGCCTCCG
TTATCCCAGGCTCCTTGGGTTTGTTGCCATCTGCGTCCTTGGCCTCTTTGCCAGACAAGAACACCGCATT
TGGTTTGTACGAACCATGCCATGGTTCCGCTCCAGATTTGCCAAAGAATAAGGTCAACCCTATCGCCACT
ATCTTGTCTGCTGCAATGATGTTGAAATTGTCATTGAACTTGCCTGAAGAAGGTAAAGCCATTGAAGATG
CAGTTAAAAAGGTTTTGGATGCAGGTATCAGAACTGGTGATTTAGGTGGTTCCAACAGTACCACCGAAGT
CGGTGATGCTGTCGCCGAAGAAGTTAAGAAAATCCTTGCTTAAAAAGATTCTCTTTTTTTGTGATATTTG
TACATAAACTTTATAAATGAAATTCATAATAGAAACGACACGAAATTACAAAATGGAATATGTTCATAGG
GTAGACGAAACTATATACGCAATCTACATACATTTATCAAGAAGGAGAAAAAGGAGGATGTAAAGGAATA
CAGGTAAGCAAATTGATACTAATGGCTCAACGTGATAAGGAAAAAGAATTGCACTTTAACATTAATATTG
ACAAGGAGGAGGGCATCACA
Features (pLannotate 1.2.2; 29 found; start..end, strand, type, name):
    103..243     -  CDS            NFS1 (fragment): NFS1_YEAST - Also known as SPL1 From Saccharomyces cerevisiae (strain ATCC 204508 / S288c) (Baker's yeast).
    349..414     -  CDS            hus5 (fragment): UBC9_SCHPO - Also known as ubc9. Experimental evidence at protein level: Swiss-Prot protein existence level 1. Catalyzes the covalent attachment of ubiquitin-like protein SUMO/Smt3 to other proteins. Required for efficient recovery from DNA damage or S-phase arrest and normal mitosis. This may be as part of a checkpoint independent recovery process. From Schizosaccharomyces pombe (strain 972 / ATCC 24843) (Fission yeast).
    575..1356    +  rep_origin     ars1: Schizosaccharomyces pombe autonomously replicating sequence ars1
   1435..1484    -  misc_feature   bom (fragment): basis of mobility region from pBR322
   1586..1621    -  CDS            rop (fragment): Rop protein, which maintains plasmids at low copy number; rop
   1716..1820    +  promoter       AmpR promoter: bla
   1821..2681    +  CDS            AmpR: β-lactamase; bla; confers resistance to ampicillin, carbenicillin, and related antibiotics
   2852..3440    +  rep_origin     ori: high-copy-number ColE1/pMB1/pBR322/pUC origin of replication
   3623..3715    +  CDS            lacI (fragment): lac repressor; lacI; The lac repressor binds to the lac operator to inhibit transcription in E. coli. This inhibition can be relieved by adding lactose or isopropyl-β-D-thiogalactopyranoside (IPTG).
   3728..3749    +  protein_bind   CAP binding site: CAP binding activates transcription in the presence of cAMP. E. coli catabolite activator protein
   3764..3794    +  promoter       lac promoter: promoter for the E. coli lac operon
   3802..3818    +  protein_bind   lac operator: The lac repressor binds to the lac operator to inhibit transcription in E. coli. This inhibition can be relieved by adding lactose or isopropyl-β-D-thiogalactopyranoside (IPTG). lac repressor encoded by lacI
   3874..3907    +  protein_bind   loxP: Cre-mediated recombination occurs in the 8-bp core sequence (GCATACAT). Cre recombinase
   3925..3945    +  CDS            FLAG (fragment): FLAG® epitope tag, followed by an enterokinase cleavage site
   3955..3975    +  CDS            FLAG (fragment): FLAG® epitope tag, followed by an enterokinase cleavage site
   3985..4005    +  CDS            FLAG (fragment): FLAG® epitope tag, followed by an enterokinase cleavage site
   4015..4035    +  CDS            FLAG (fragment): FLAG® epitope tag, followed by an enterokinase cleavage site
   4045..4065    +  CDS            FLAG (fragment): FLAG® epitope tag, followed by an enterokinase cleavage site
   4075..4095    +  CDS            FLAG (fragment): FLAG® epitope tag, followed by an enterokinase cleavage site
   4125..4312    +  terminator     ADH1 terminator: S. cerevisiae ADH1; transcription terminator for the S. cerevisiae alcohol dehydrogenase 1 (ADH1) gene
   4387..5743    +  gene           kanMX: yeast selectable marker conferring kanamycin resistance (Wach et al., 1994)
   5834..5991    +  CDS            lacZα (fragment): LacZα fragment of β-galactosidase; lacZ fragment
   5997..6048    -  misc_feature   bom (fragment): basis of mobility region from pBR322
   6059..6075    +  CDS            calmodulin (fragment): calcium-binding protein
   6623..7615    -  CDS            Cre: site-specific recombinase Cre is a site-specific recombinase from bacteriophage P1. Recombination occurs at loxP sequences.
   7665..7703    -  CDS            Cre (fragment): site-specific recombinase Cre is a site-specific recombinase from bacteriophage P1. Recombination occurs at loxP sequences.
   7705..8311    -  promoter       nmt1 promoter (fragment): wild-type nmt1 promoter from Schizosaccharomyces pombe, conferring strong thiamine-repressible expression
   8329..8718    +  promoter       LEU2 promoter: S. cerevisiae LEU2
   8749..9840    +  CDS            LEU2: LEU3_YEAST - Experimental evidence at protein level: Swiss-Prot protein existence level 1. Catalyzes the oxidation of 3-carboxy-2-hydroxy-4- methylpentanoate (3-isopropylmalate) to 3-carboxy-4-methyl-2- oxopentanoate. The product decarboxylates to 4-methyl-2 oxopentanoate. From Saccharomyces cerevisiae (strain ATCC 204508 / S288c) (Baker's yeast).
