[The description below was written by a language model from this plasmid's Addgene catalogue record and pLannotate feature annotations shown in this document.]
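Description:
pAW8_6XFLAG is an empty-backbone Cre/lox tagging plasmid for recombinase-mediated cassette exchange in the fission yeast Schizosaccharomyces pombe, designed to add six copies of the FLAG epitope to the C-terminus of a protein of interest. The catalogue lists pUC19 as the backbone. In keeping with this, the roughly 10.1 kb sequenced record carries a high-copy ColE1/pUC origin and an ampicillin resistance gene (bla) for propagation and selection in E. coli, along with remnants of the lac promoter/operator and lacZα region. For maintenance in yeast it carries the S. pombe ars1 autonomously replicating sequence and the S. cerevisiae LEU2 gene with its own promoter, an auxotrophic marker generally used to complement leucine auxotrophy in fission yeast hosts.

The exchange cassette begins with a loxP site, followed by six tandem FLAG repeats, the S. cerevisiae ADH1 terminator and a kanMX marker for drug selection in yeast. Cassette exchange normally needs a second, heterologous lox site at the far end of the cassette. The automated annotation detects only the single loxP, so any variant site is not confirmed by the feature table. Elsewhere on the plasmid, a Cre recombinase coding sequence sits on the opposite strand under the thiamine-repressible S. pombe nmt1 promoter, so the plasmid supplies its own regulatable recombinase. The apparent intent is that Cre swaps the tag, terminator and marker cassette into a matching lox-flanked site previously placed at a chromosomal locus, which fuses the 6xFLAG tag in frame to the target gene. No gene insert is recorded. Small annotated fragments such as NFS1, hus5, rop, bom and calmodulin are probably incidental matches to flanking or backbone sequence.
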