Addgene plasmid #110235: pAW8_6XFLAG
Purpose: (Empty Backbone) Cre/Lox C-terminal tagging construct encoding 6 copies of the FLAG epitope
Depositing lab: Tony Carr. Depositing organization: University of Sussex. Publication: Gene tagging and gene replacement using recombinase-mediated cassette exchange in Schizosaccharomyces pombe. Watson AT1, Garcia V, Bone N, Carr AM, Armstrong J.. Gene. 2008 Jan 15;407(1-2):63-74 10.1016/j.gene.2007.09.024 PubMed 18054176.
Backbone
  Vector backbone: pUC19
  Vector type: Cre/Lox
Growth in bacteria
  Bacterial resistance: Ampicillin, 100 μg/mL
  Growth temperature: 37°C
  Growth strain: DH5alpha
  Copy number: High Copy
Gene/Insert
  Gene/Insert name: None
Terms and licenses: Academic/Nonprofit Terms; Industry Terms: Not Available to Industry
How to cite: pAW8_6XFLAG was a gift from Tony Carr (Addgene plasmid # 110235 ; http://n2t.net/addgene:110235 ; RRID:Addgene_110235)
